Addgene plasmid #195577: pAAV-STAT3mts
Purpose: Expresses STAT3 with mitochondrial targeting sequence
Depositing lab: Kevin Park. Depositing organization: University of Miami. Publication: Enhanced Transcriptional Activity and Mitochondrial Localization of STAT3 Co-induce Axon Regrowth in the Adult Central Nervous System. Luo X, Ribeiro M, Bray ER, Lee DH, Yungher BJ, Mehta ST, Thakor KA, Diaz F, Lee JK, Moraes CT, Bixby JL, Lemmon VP, Park KK. Cell Rep. 2016 Apr 12;15(2):398-410. doi: 10.1016/j.celrep.2016.03.029. Epub 2016 Mar 31. PubMed 27050520.
Backbone
  Vector backbone: pAAV-MCS
  Backbone size w/o insert (bp): 4650
  Total vector size (bp): 7002
  Vector type: Mammalian Expression, AAV
Growth in bacteria
  Bacterial resistance: Ampicillin, 100 μg/mL
  Growth temperature: 37°C
  Growth strain: NEB Stable
  Copy number: Unknown
Gene/Insert
  Gene/Insert name: Signal transducer and activator of transcription 3 (alt name: STAT3)
  Species: M. musculus (mouse)
  Insert size (bp): 2411
  GenBank ID: NM_213659.3
  Entrez Gene: Stat3 (a.k.a. 1110034C02Rik, Aprf)
  Promoter: CMV enhancer and promoter
  Tag / fusion protein: Cox8 presequence (N terminal on insert)
  Cloning method: Restriction Enzyme; 5′ cloning site ClaI (not destroyed); 3′ cloning site XhoI (not destroyed)
  Sequencing primers: 5′ CGCAAATGGGCGGTAGGCGTG
Terms and licenses: Academic/Nonprofit Terms; Industry Terms: Not Available to Industry
How to cite: pAAV-STAT3mts was a gift from Kevin Park (Addgene plasmid # 195577 ; http://n2t.net/addgene:195577 ; RRID:Addgene_195577)
