[The description below was written by a language model from this plasmid's Addgene catalogue record and pLannotate feature annotations shown in this document.]
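Description:
pAAV-STAT3mts is a 7.0 kb AAV transfer plasmid built on the pAAV-MCS backbone, intended for mammalian expression either by direct transfection or after packaging into recombinant adeno-associated virus. It is propagated in E. coli through a high-copy ColE1/pUC-type origin and selected with ampicillin via the β-lactamase gene. An f1 phage origin is also present, along with small remnants of pBR322 bom and rop sequences. The expression cassette lies between AAV2 inverted terminal repeats, which are the cis elements needed for replication and encapsidation of the vector genome. The annotation detects the downstream ITR in full, but finds only short fragments of the upstream one. This may reflect the difficulty of sequencing or annotating these repeats, or a partial deletion, and the record does not distinguish between these possibilities. The recorded growth strain is a recombination-deficient type commonly chosen to keep such repeats stable.

The payload is mouse Stat3 (about 2.4 kb insert, cloned between ClaI and XhoI) fused at its N terminus to the presequence of human cytochrome c oxidase subunit VIII, a standard mitochondrial import signal that directs the fusion protein into mitochondria. Transcription is driven by the human CMV immediate-early enhancer and promoter, followed by a truncated β-globin intron that promotes splicing and efficient mRNA expression, and it is terminated by the human growth hormone polyadenylation signal. No reporter or epitope tag is annotated. According to the record and its associated publication title, the construct is used to express mitochondrially localized STAT3 and to examine how this localization contributes to axon regrowth in the adult central nervous system.
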