Features (pLannotate 1.2.2; 18 found; start..end, strand, type, name):
    774..1362    +  rep_origin     ori: high-copy-number ColE1/pMB1/pBR322/pUC origin of replication
   1435..1462    +  repeat_region  AAV2 ITR (fragment): inverted terminal repeat of adeno-associated virus serotype 2 inverted
   1491..1518    +  repeat_region  AAV2 ITR (fragment): inverted terminal repeat of adeno-associated virus serotype 2 inverted
   1629..1932    +  enhancer       CMV enhancer: human cytomegalovirus immediate early enhancer
   1933..2136    +  promoter       CMV promoter: human cytomegalovirus (CMV) immediate early promoter
   2285..2312    +  intron         CMV intron (fragment): modified intron A from human cytomegalovirus (CMV)
   2317..2663    +  intron         β-globin intron (fragment): internally truncated intron from human β-globin
   2667..2714    +  CDS            HBB (fragment): HBB_COLGU - Experimental evidence at transcript level: Swiss-Prot protein existence level 2. Involved in oxygen transport from the lung to the various peripheral tissues. From Colobus guereza (Mantled guereza) (Eastern black-and-white colobus monkey).
   2746..2820    +  CDS            COX8 presequence: mitochondrial presequence of human cytochrome c oxidase subunit VIII (Rizutto et al., 1989)
   2845..5154    +  CDS            Stat3: STAT3_MOUSE - Also known as Aprf From Mus musculus (Mouse).
   5172..5648    +  polyA_signal   hGH poly(A) signal: human growth hormone polyadenylation signal
   5688..5828    +  repeat_region  AAV2 ITR: inverted terminal repeat of adeno-associated virus serotype 2 inverted
   5833..5884    -  misc_feature   bom (fragment): basis of mobility region from pBR322
   5903..6358    +  rep_origin     f1 ori (sequence partly withheld): f1 bacteriophage origin of replication; arrow indicates direction of (+) strand synthesis
   6359..6408    -  misc_feature   bom (fragment): basis of mobility region from pBR322
   6510..6545    -  CDS            rop (fragment): Rop protein, which maintains plasmids at low copy number; rop
   6640..6744    +  promoter       AmpR promoter: bla
   6745..603     +  CDS            AmpR (across the origin): β-lactamase; bla; confers resistance to ampicillin, carbenicillin, and related antibiotics
>Addgene plasmid #195577 | pAAV-STAT3mts | addgene full sequence | sequence record 383908 | Addgene NGS Result
GAGCAACTCGGTCGCCGCATACACTATTCTCAGAATGACTTGGTTGAGTACTCACCAGTCACAGAAAAGC
ATCTTACGGATGGCATGACAGTAAGAGAATTATGCAGTGCTGCCATAACCATGAGTGATAACACTGCGGC
CAACTTACTTCTGACAACGATCGGAGGACCGAAGGAGCTAACCGCTTTTTTGCACAACATGGGGGATCAT
GTAACTCGCCTTGATCGTTGGGAACCGGAGCTGAATGAAGCCATACCAAACGACGAGCGTGACACCACGA
TGCCTGTAGCAATGGCAACAACGTTGCGCAAACTATTAACTGGCGAACTACTTACTCTAGCTTCCCGGCA
ACAATTAATAGACTGGATGGAGGCGGATAAAGTTGCAGGACCACTTCTGCGCTCGGCCCTTCCGGCTGGC
TGGTTTATTGCTGATAAATCTGGAGCCGGTGAGCGTGGGTCTCGCGGTATCATTGCAGCACTGGGGCCAG
ATGGTAAGCCCTCCCGTATCGTAGTTATCTACACGACGGGGAGTCAGGCAACTATGGATGAACGAAATAG
ACAGATCGCTGAGATAGGTGCCTCACTGATTAAGCATTGGTAACTGTCAGACCAAGTTTACTCATATATA
CTTTAGATTGATTTAAAACTTCATTTTTAATTTAAAAGGATCTAGGTGAAGATCCTTTTTGATAATCTCA
TGACCAAAATCCCTTAACGTGAGTTTTCGTTCCACTGAGCGTCAGACCCCGTAGAAAAGATCAAAGGATC
TTCTTGAGATCCTTTTTTTCTGCGCGTAATCTGCTGCTTGCAAACAAAAAAACCACCGCTACCAGCGGTG
GTTTGTTTGCCGGATCAAGAGCTACCAACTCTTTTTCCGAAGGTAACTGGCTTCAGCAGAGCGCAGATAC
CAAATACTGTTCTTCTAGTGTAGCCGTAGTTAGGCCACCACTTCAAGAACTCTGTAGCACCGCCTACATA
CCTCGCTCTGCTAATCCTGTTACCAGTGGCTGCTGCCAGTGGCGATAAGTCGTGTCTTACCGGGTTGGAC
TCAAGACGATAGTTACCGGATAAGGCGCAGCGGTCGGGCTGAACGGGGGGTTCGTGCACACAGCCCAGCT
TGGAGCGAACGACCTACACCGAACTGAGATACCTACAGCGTGAGCTATGAGAAAGCGCCACGCTTCCCGA
AGGGAGAAAGGCGGACAGGTATCCGGTAAGCGGCAGGGTCGGAACAGGAGAGCGCACGAGGGAGCTTCCA
GGGGGAAACGCCTGGTATCTTTATAGTCCTGTCGGGTTTCGCCACCTCTGACTTGAGCGTCGATTTTTGT
GATGCTCGTCAGGGGGGCGGAGCCTATGGAAAAACGCCAGCAACGCGGCCTTTTTACGGTTCCTGGCCTT
TTGCTGGCCTTTTGCTCACATGTCCTGCAGGCAGCTGCGCGCTCGCTCGCTCACTGAGGCCGCCCGGGCG
TCGGGCGACCTTTGGTCGCCCGGCCTCAGTGAGCGAGCGAGCGCGCAGAGAGGGAGTGGCCAACTCCATC
ACTAGGGGTTCCTGCGGCCGCACGCGTCTAGTTATTAATAGTAATCAATTACGGGGTCATTAGTTCATAG
CCCATATATGGAGTTCCGCGTTACATAACTTACGGTAAATGGCCCGCCTGGCTGACCGCCCAACGACCCC
CGCCCATTGACGTCAATAATGACGTATGTTCCCATAGTAACGCCAATAGGGACTTTCCATTGACGTCAAT
GGGTGGAGTATTTACGGTAAACTGCCCACTTGGCAGTACATCAAGTGTATCATATGCCAAGTACGCCCCC
TATTGACGTCAATGACGGTAAATGGCCCGCCTGGCATTATGCCCAGTACATGACCTTATGGGACTTTCCT
ACTTGGCAGTACATCTACGTATTAGTCATCGCTATTACCATGGTGATGCGGTTTTGGCAGTACATCAATG
GGCGTGGATAGCGGTTTGACTCACGGGGATTTCCAAGTCTCCACCCCATTGACGTCAATGGGAGTTTGTT
TTGGCACCAAAATCAACGGGACTTTCCAAAATGTCGTAACAACTCCGCCCCATTGACGCAAATGGGCGGT
AGGCGTGTACGGTGGGAGGTCTATATAAGCAGAGCTCGTTTAGTGAACCGTCAGATCGCCTGGAGACGCC
ATCCACGCTGTTTTGACCTCCATAGAAGACACCGGGACCGATCCAGCCTCCGCGGATTCGAATCCCGGCC
GGGAACGGTGCATTGGAACGCGGATTCCCCGTGCCAAGAGTGACGTAAGTACCGCCTATAGAGTCTATAG
GCCCACAAAAAATGCTTTCTTCTTTTAATATACTTTTTTGTTTATCTTATTTCTAATACTTTCCCTAATC
TCTTTCTTTCAGGGCAATAATGATACAATGTATCATGCCTCTTTGCACCATTCTAAAGAATAACAGTGAT
AATTTCTGGGTTAAGGCAATAGCAATATTTCTGCATATAAATATTTCTGCATATAAATTGTAACTGATGT
AAGAGGTTTCATATTGCTAATAGCAGCTACAATCCAGCTACCATTCTGCTTTTATTTTATGGTTGGGATA
AGGCTGGATTATTCTGAGTCCAAGCTAGGCCCTTTTGCTAATCATGTTCATACCTCTTATCTTCCTCCCA
CAGCTCCTGGGCAACGTGCTGGTCTGTGTGCTGGCCCATCACTTTGGCAAAGAATTGGGATTCGAACATC
GATTGAATTGCCACCATGTCCGTCCTGACGCCGCTGCTGCTGCGGGGCTTGACAGGCTCGGCCCGGCGGC
TCCCAGTGCCGCGCGCCAAGATCCATTCGTTGCGAATTCCCACCATGGCTCAGTGGAACCAGCTGCAGCA
GCTGGACACACGCTACCTGGAGCAGCTGCACCAGCTGTACAGCGACAGCTTCCCCATGGAGCTGCGGCAG
TTCCTGGCACCTTGGATTGAGAGTCAAGACTGGGCATATGCAGCCAGCAAAGAGTCACATGCCACGTTGG
TGTTTCATAATCTCTTGGGTGAAATTGACCAGCAATATAGCCGATTCCTGCAAGAGTCCAATGTCCTCTA
TCAGCACAACCTTCGAAGAATCAAGCAGTTTCTGCAGAGCAGGTATCTTGAGAAGCCAATGGAAATTGCC
CGGATCGTGGCCCGATGCCTGTGGGAAGAGTCTCGCCTCCTCCAGACGGCAGCCACGGCAGCCCAGCAAG
GGGGCCAGGCCAACCACCCAACAGCCGCCGTAGTGACAGAGAAGCAGCAGATGTTGGAGCAGCATCTTCA
GGATGTCCGGAAGCGAGTGCAGGATCTAGAACAGAAAATGAAGGTGGTGGAGAACCTCCAGGACGACTTT
GATTTCAACTACAAAACCCTCAAGAGCCAAGGAGACATGCAGGATCTGAATGGAAACAACCAGTCTGTGA
CCAGACAGAAGATGCAGCAGCTGGAACAGATGCTCACAGCCCTGGACCAGATGCGGAGAAGCATTGTGAG
TGAGCTGGCGGGGCTCTTGTCAGCAATGGAGTACGTGCAGAAGACACTGACTGATGAAGAGCTGGCTGAC
TGGAAGAGGCGGCAGCAGATCGCGTGCATCGGAGGCCCTCCCAACATCTGCCTGGACCGTCTGGAAAACT
GGATAACTTCATTAGCAGAATCTCAACTTCAGACCCGCCAACAAATTAAGAAACTGGAGGAGCTGCAGCA
GAAAGTGTCCTACAAGGGCGACCCTATCGTGCAGCACCGGCCCATGCTGGAGGAGAGGATCGTGGAGCTG
TTCAGAAACTTAATGAAGAGTGCCTTCGTGGTGGAGCGGCAGCCCTGCATGCCCATGCACCCGGACCGGC
CCTTAGTCATCAAGACTGGTGTCCAGTTTACCACGAAAGTCAGGTTGCTGGTCAAATTTCCTGAGTTGAA
TTATCAGCTTAAAATTAAAGTGTGCATTGATAAAGACTCTGGGGATGTTGCTGCCCTCAGAGGGTCTCGG
AAATTTAACATTCTGGGCACGAACACAAAAGTGATGAACATGGAGGAGTCTAACAACGGCAGCCTGTCTG
CAGAGTTCAAGCACCTGACCCTTAGGGAGCAGAGATGTGGGAATGGAGGCCGTGCCAATTGTGATGCCTC
CTTGATCGTGACTGCGGCGCTGCACCTGATCACCTTCGAGACTGAGGTGTACCACCAAGGCCTCAAGATT
GACCTAGAGACCCACTCCTTGCCAGCTGCGGCGATCTCCAACATCTGTCAGATGCCAAATGCTTGGGCAT
CAATCCTGTGGTATAACATGCTGACCAATAACCCCAAGAACGTGAACTTCTTCACTAAGCCGCCAATTGG
AACCTGGGACCAAGTGGCCGAGGTGCTCAGCTGGCAGTTCTCGTCCACCACCAAGCGGGGGCTGAGCATC
GAGCAGCTGACAACGCTGGCTGAGAAGCTCCTAGGGCCTGGTGTGAACTACTCAGGGTGTCAGATCACAT
GGGCTAAATTCTGCAAAGAAAACATGGCTGGCAAGGGCCTCTCCTTCTGGGTCTGGCTAGACAATATCAT
CGACCTTGTGAAAAAGTATATCTTGGCCCTTTGGAATGAAGGGTACATCATGGGTTTCATCAGCAGGGAG
CGGGAGCGGGCCATCCTAAGCACAAAGCCCCCGGGCACCTTCCTACTGCGCTTCAGCGAGAGCAGCAAAG
AAGGAGGGGTCACTTTCACTTGGGTGGAAAAGGACATCAGTGGCAAGACCCAGATCCAGTCTGTAGAGCC
ATACACCAAGCAGCAGCTGAACAACATGTCATTTGCTGAAATCATCATGGGCTATAAGATCATGGATGCG
ACCAACATCCTGGTGTCTCCACTTGTCTACCTCTACCCCGACATTCCCAAGGAGGAGGCATTTGGAAAGT
ACTGTAGGCCCGAGAGCCAGGAACACCCCGAAGCCGACCCAGGTAGTGCTGCCCCGTACCTGAAGACCAA
GTTCATCTGTGTGACACCAACGACCTGCAGCAATACCATTGACCTGCCGATGTCCCCCCGCACTTTAGAT
TCATTGATGCAGTTTGGAAATAACGGTGAAGGTGCTGAGCCCTCAGCAGGAGGGCAGTTTGAGTCGCTCA
CGTTTGACATGGATCTGACCTCGGAGTGTGCTACCTCCCCCATGTAGCTCGAGAGATCTACGGGTGGCAT
CCCTGTGACCCCTCCCCAGTGCCTCTCCTGGCCCTGGAAGTTGCCACTCCAGTGCCCACCAGCCTTGTCC
TAATAAAATTAAGTTGCATCATTTTGTCTGACTAGGTGTCCTTCTATAATATTATGGGGTGGAGGGGGGT
GGTATGGAGCAAGGGGCAAGTTGGGAAGACAACCTGTAGGGCCTGCGGGGTCTATTGGGAACCAAGCTGG
AGTGCAGTGGCACAATCTTGGCTCACTGCAATCTCCGCCTCCTGGGTTCAAGCGATTCTCCTGCCTCAGC
CTCCCGAGTTGTTGGGATTCCAGGCATGCATGACCAGGCTCAGCTAATTTTTGTTTTTTTGGTAGAGACG
GGGTTTCACCATATTGGCCAGGCTGGTCTCCAACTCCTAATCTCAGGTGATCTACCCACCTTGGCCTCCC
AAATTGCTGGGATTACAGGCGTGAACCACTGCTCCCTTCCCTGTCCTTCTGATTTTGTAGGTAACCACGT
GCGGACCGAGCGGCCGCAGGAACCCCTAGTGATGGAGTTGGCCACTCCCTCTCTGCGCGCTCGCTCGCTC
ACTGAGGCCGGGCGACCAAAGGTCGCCCGACGCCCGGGCTTTGCCCGGGCGGCCTCAGTGAGCGAGCGAG
CGCGCAGCTGCCTGCAGGGGCGCCTGATGCGGTATTTTCTCCTTACGCATCTGTGCGGTATTTCACACCG
CATA
[95 nt withheld, positions 5885-5979]
T
[46 nt withheld, positions 5981-6026]
C
[141 nt withheld, positions 6028-6168]
CCTTTGACGTTGGAGTCCACGTTCTTT
[37 nt withheld, positions 6196-6232]
ACTCTATCTCGGGCTATTCTTTTGATTTATAAGGGATTTTGCCGATTTCGGTCTATTGGTTAAAAAATGA
GCTGATTTAACAAAAATTTAACGCGAATTTTAACAAAATATTAACGTTTACAATTTTATGGTGCACTCTC
AGTACAATCTGCTCTGATGCCGCATAGTTAAGCCAGCCCCGACACCCGCCAACACCCGCTGACGCGCCCT
GACGGGCTTGTCTGCTCCCGGCATCCGCTTACAGACAAGCTGTGACCGTCTCCGGGAGCTGCATGTGTCA
GAGGTTTTCACCGTCATCACCGAAACGCGCGAGACGAAAGGGCCTCGTGATACGCCTATTTTTATAGGTT
AATGTCATGATAATAATGGTTTCTTAGACGTCAGGTGGCACTTTTCGGGGAAATGTGCGCGGAACCCCTA
TTTGTTTATTTTTCTAAATACATTCAAATATGTATCCGCTCATGAGACAATAACCCTGATAAATGCTTCA
ATAATATTGAAAAAGGAAGAGTATGAGTATTCAACATTTCCGTGTCGCCCTTATTCCCTTTTTTGCGGCA
TTTTGCCTTCCTGTTTTTGCTCACCCAGAAACGCTGGTGAAAGTAAAAGATGCTGAAGATCAGTTGGGTG
CACGAGTGGGTTACATCGAACTGGATCTCAACAGCGGTAAGATCCTTGAGAGTTTTCGCCCCGAAGAACG
TTTTCCAATGATGAGCACTTTTAAAGTTCTGCTATGTGGCGCGGTATTATCCCGTATTGACGCCGGGCAA
